Addgene plasmid #122073: pGFP-ATG13[3SA](315)
Purpose: Expressing GFP-Atg13[3SA]
Depositing lab: Daniel Klionsky. Depositing organization: University of Michigan. Publication: Molecular interactions of the Saccharomyces cerevisiae Atg1 complex provide insights into assembly and regulatory mechanisms. Chew LH, Lu S, Liu X, Li FK, Yu AY, Klionsky DJ, Dong MQ, Yip CK. Autophagy. 2015;11(6):891-905. doi: 10.1080/15548627.2015.1040972. PubMed 25998554.
Backbone
  Vector backbone: pRS315
  Vector type: Yeast Expression
  Selectable markers: LEU2
Growth in bacteria
  Bacterial resistance: Ampicillin, 100 μg/mL
  Growth temperature: 37°C
  Growth strain: DH5alpha
  Copy number: Unknown
Gene/Insert
  Gene/Insert name: ATG13
  Species: S. cerevisiae (budding yeast)
  Mutation: Serine 646 to alanine; Serine 649 to alanine; Serine 652 to alanine;
  Tag / fusion protein: GFP
Terms and licenses: Academic/Nonprofit Terms; Industry Terms: Not Available to Industry
How to cite: pGFP-ATG13[3SA](315) was a gift from Daniel Klionsky (Addgene plasmid # 122073 ; http://n2t.net/addgene:122073 ; RRID:Addgene_122073)
