[The description below was written by a language model from this plasmid's Addgene catalogue record and pLannotate feature annotations shown in this document.]
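Description:
pGFP-ATG13[3SA](315) is a yeast expression plasmid built on pRS315, a centromeric yeast–E. coli shuttle vector. In Saccharomyces cerevisiae it is maintained through a CEN6/ARS element, which typically keeps such plasmids at low, stable copy number, and it is selected by the LEU2 auxotrophic marker (3-isopropylmalate dehydrogenase under its own promoter) in leucine-deficient strains. In bacteria it replicates from a high-copy ColE1/pUC-type origin and is selected with ampicillin via the β-lactamase gene. The backbone also carries an f1 phage origin and the pBluescript-derived lac promoter/operator, lacZα remnant, and flanking T3 and T7 promoters around the cloning site.

The payload is an N-terminal GFP fusion to S. cerevisiae ATG13. The annotated feature table places a GFPmut2 coding sequence immediately upstream of, and on the same strand as, the ATG13 open reading frame. ATG13 encodes a regulatory subunit that activates the Atg1 kinase in a nutrient- and TOR-dependent manner and is required for autophagy and the cytoplasm-to-vacuole targeting pathway. The "3SA" allele changes serines 646, 649 and 652 to alanine, which removes the hydroxyl side chains at these positions and so prevents their phosphorylation. A fragment of the PZF1 gene annotated downstream of ATG13 in the opposite orientation probably reflects genomic sequence carried along with the insert. The record does not state which yeast promoter drives the fusion, and no yeast promoter is annotated in the short region upstream of GFP. The plasmid is used to express and visualise the mutant Atg13 protein in yeast, in the context of work on Atg1 complex assembly and regulation.
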