Features (pLannotate 1.2.2; 23 found; start..end, strand, type, name):
     79..100     +  protein_bind   CAP binding site: CAP binding activates transcription in the presence of cAMP. E. coli catabolite activator protein
    115..145     +  promoter       lac promoter: promoter for the E. coli lac operon
    153..169     +  protein_bind   lac operator: The lac repressor binds to the lac operator to inhibit transcription in E. coli. This inhibition can be relieved by adding lactose or isopropyl-β-D-thiogalactopyranoside (IPTG). lac repressor encoded by lacI
    214..232     +  promoter       T3 promoter: promoter for bacteriophage T3 RNA polymerase
    244..297     -  misc_feature   MCS (fragment): pBluescript multiple cloning site
    395..1108    +  CDS            GFPmut2: GFPmut2 is a basic (constitutively fluorescent) green fluorescent protein published in 1996, derived from Aequorea victoria. It is reported to be a very rapidly-maturing weak dimer.
   1118..3328    +  CDS            ATG13: ATG13_YEAST - Also known as APG13. Experimental evidence at protein level: Swiss-Prot protein existence level 1. Activates the ATG1 kinase in a nutritional condition dependent manner through the TOR pathway, leading to autophagy. Required for autophosphorylation of ATG1 at 'Thr-226' and its dimerization. May also be involved in the regulation of autophagy through SNF1. Involved in ATG9 and ATG23 cycling through the pre- autophagosomal structure. Also involved in cytoplasm to vacuole transport (Cvt) and more specifically in Cvt vesicle formation. Seems to play a role in the switching machinery
   3633..4130    -  CDS            PZF1 (fragment): TF3A_YEAST - Also known as TFC2, TFIIIA. Experimental evidence at protein level: Swiss-Prot protein existence level 1. Interacts with the internal control region (ICR) of approximately 50 bases within the 5S RNA genes, is required for correct transcription of these genes by RNA polymerase III. Also binds the transcribed 5S RNA's. From Saccharomyces cerevisiae (strain ATCC 204508 / S288c) (Baker's yeast).
   4163..4181    -  promoter       T7 promoter: promoter for bacteriophage T7 RNA polymerase
   4184..4341    +  CDS            lacZα (fragment): LacZα fragment of β-galactosidase; lacZ fragment
   4345..4773    +  rep_origin     f1 ori (sequence partly withheld): f1 bacteriophage origin of replication; arrow indicates direction of (+) strand synthesis
   4801..4853    -  misc_feature   bom (fragment): basis of mobility region from pBR322
   4884..4961    +  CDS            YO192_YEAST (fragment): Experimental evidence at protein level: Swiss-Prot protein existence level 1. From Saccharomyces cerevisiae (strain ATCC 204508 / S288c) (Baker's yeast).
   5101..5508    +  promoter       LEU2 promoter: S. cerevisiae LEU2
   5509..6603    +  CDS            LEU2: 3-isopropylmalate dehydrogenase, required for leucine biosynthesis; S. cerevisiae LEU2; yeast auxotrophic marker
   6965..7081    -  CDS            NFS1 (fragment): NFS1_YEAST - Also known as SPL1 From Saccharomyces cerevisiae (strain ATCC 204508 / S288c) (Baker's yeast).
   7080..7130    -  misc_feature   bom (fragment): basis of mobility region from pBR322
   7232..7267    -  CDS            rop (fragment): Rop protein, which maintains plasmids at low copy number; rop
   7336..7839    -  misc_feature   CEN/ARS: S. cerevisiae CEN6 centromere fused to an autonomously replicating sequence
   7876..7980    +  promoter       AmpR promoter: bla
   7981..8841    +  CDS            AmpR: β-lactamase; bla; confers resistance to ampicillin, carbenicillin, and related antibiotics
   9012..9600    +  rep_origin     ori: high-copy-number ColE1/pMB1/pBR322/pUC origin of replication
   9783..66      +  CDS            lacI (fragment) (across the origin): lac repressor; lacI; The lac repressor binds to the lac operator to inhibit transcription in E. coli. This inhibition can be relieved by adding lactose or isopropyl-β-D-thiogalactopyranoside (IPTG).
>Addgene plasmid #122073 | pGFP-ATG13[3SA](315) | addgene full sequence | sequence record 240342 | Addgene NGS Result
CGCGCGTTGGCCGATTCATTAATGCAGCTGGCACGACAGGTTTCCCGACTGGAAAGCGGGCAGTGAGCGC
AACGCAATTAATGTGAGTTAGCTCACTCATTAGGCACCCCAGGCTTTACACTTTATGCTTCCGGCTCGTA
TGTTGTGTGGAATTGTGAGCGGATAACAATTTCACACAGGAAACAGCTATGACCATGATTACGCCAAGCT
CGAAATTAACCCTCACTAAAGGGAACAAAAGCTGGTACCGGGCCCCCCCTCGAGGTCGACGGTATCGATA
AGCTTGATATCGAATTCATAGGTACCAAATACATTCCACTTACACCTTCCAGGCTCAAGTCTTGAAAAGA
AAGCAGAACATACAGCCCGGTTGAATAGCATGAGTCTGCCTAGAATGAGTAAAGGAGAAGAACTTTTCAC
TGGAGTTGTCCCAATTCTTGTTGAATTAGATGGTGATGTTAATGGGCACAAATTTTCTGTCAGTGGAGAG
GGTGAAGGTGATGCAACATACGGAAAACTTACCCTTAAATTTATTTGCACTACTGGAAAACTACCTGTTC
CATGGCCAACACTTGTCACTACTTTCGCGTATGGTCTTCAATGCTTTGCGAGATACCCAGATCATATGAA
ACAGCATGACTTTTTCAAGAGTGCCATGCCCGAAGGTTATGTACAGGAAAGAACTATATTTTTCAAAGAT
GACGGGAACTACAAGACACGTGCTGAAGTCAAGTTTGAAGGTGATACCCTTGTTAATAGAATCGAGTTAA
AAGGTATTGATTTTAAAGAAGATGGAAACATTCTTGGACACAAATTGGAATACAACTATAACTCACACAA
TGTATACATCATGGCAGACAAACAAAAGAATGGAATCAAAGTTAACTTCAAAATTAGACACAACATTGAA
GATGGAAGCGTTCAACTAGCAGACCATTATCAACAAAATACTCCAATTGGCGATGGCCCTGTCCTTTTAC
CAGACAACCATTACCTGTCCACACAATCTGCCCTTTCGAAAGATCCCAACGAAAAGAGAGACCACATGGT
CCTTCTTGAGTTTGTAACAGCTGCTGGGATTACACATGGCATGGATGAACTATACAAATCGTCTAGGGTT
GCCGAAGAGGACATCGAGAAGCAAGTCCTTCAATTGATAGACAGCTTTTTTCTGAAGACTACACTACTAA
TATGCTCCACCGAATCAAGTCGATACCAGTCTTCTACAGAAAATATATTCCTATTTGACGACACATGGTT
TGAAGATCACTCAGAATTAGTGAGTGAGCTACCCGAGATAATATCAAAATGGTCTCACTACGATGGTCGA
AAAGAGTTGCCACCCTTAGTGGTAGAGACATATTTGGATTTAAGACAGTTAAACTCGTCTCATTTAGTTA
GATTAAAGGACCACGAAGGCCATTTGTGGAACGTTTGCAAAGGAACTAAGAAGCAGGAAATCGTGATGGA
ACGTTGGCTTATCGAATTAGATAATTCATCCCCAACTTTCAAATCATACAGTGAAGATGAGACTGATGTT
AATGAACTTTCTAAACAGCTAGTCCTTCTCTTCCGTTATTTGTTGACTTTAATACAGTTACTACCCACAA
CAGAATTATACCAATTATTAATAAAGTCTTATAACGGCCCGCAAAATGAAGGAAGTTCCAATCCAATAAC
TTCCACGGGCCCACTAGTAAGTATCCGGACGTGTGTCCTTGACGGATCTAAACCAATTTTATCGAAGGGG
AGAATAGGGTTGAGCAAACCGATTATTAATACATATTCCAATGCGCTTAACGAATCAAACCTGCCAGCCC
ATTTAGATCAAAAGAAGATCACACCTGTATGGACAAAGTTTGGACTCTTAAGAGTCTCGGTATCATACAG
ACGTGATTGGAAGTTTGAAATTAACAATACAAACGACGAATTATTTTCAGCTCGACATGCATCTGTCTCA
CATAACTCACAAGGACCCCAGAATCAGCCAGAACAAGAAGGACAAAGTGATCAAGACATAGGGAAACGCC
AACCACAATTTCAACAGCAGCAGCAGCCCCAACAGCAGCAGCAGCAGCAGCAACAGCAACAGAGACAACA
CCAGGTCCAGACACAACAACAAAGACAGATACCTGATAGGAGATCTCTTTCACTTTCTCCTTGTACAAGA
GCCAATTCTTTTGAACCACAATCTTGGCAGAAGAAAGTCTATCCAATATCGAGACCTGTTCAACCATTTA
AAGTTGGTTCAATTGGAAGTCAAAGTGCAAGCAGAAATCCCTCTAATTCATCGTTTTTCAACCAACCACC
TGTTCATAGGCCAAGTATGAGCTCCAACTACGGGCCACAAATGAATATTGAAGGTACCAGTGTTGGAAGC
ACCTCAAAGTATTCCTCCTCCTTTGGGAACATTCGTCGTCACTCAAGTGTAAAGACGACAGAGAATGCTG
AAAAAGTATCAAAAGCTGTAAAGAGCCCACTACAACCTCAAGAATCACAAGAAGATTTAATGGATTTTGT
TAAATTACTCGAAGAAAAACCCGATCTAACTATAAAGAAGACAAGTGGAAATAATCCACCCAATATCAAT
ATTTCTGATTCTCTAATCAGATATCAGAATTTGAAGCCAAGTAATGACTTATTAAGTGAAGATTTATCCG
TAAGTTTATCCATGGATCCAAATCATACATATCACAGAGGCAGATCAGATTCCCACTCACCATTGCCTTC
AATATCCCCTTCGATGCATTATGGATCGTTGAACTCGAGAATGTCTCAAGGCGCCAATGCAAGCCATTTG
ATTGCAAGAGGCGGTGGGAATTCATCTACTAGTGCCTTGAATAGTAGAAGGAATTCTTTAGATAAGAGCT
CAAACAAGCAGGGTATGTCAGGCTTACCTCCTATTTTTGGTGGAGAGAGTACTTCATATCACCACGACAA
CAAAATACAAAAGTACAACCAATTAGGAGTAGAAGAAGATGATGATGACGAGAATGACCGTTTGCTCAAC
CAAATGGGAAACAGTGCTACAAAATTCAAAAGTTCAATAGCACCAAGAGCAATTGATGCCATTTCAAGTT
CTTTCATAAAAAGTAGGATACCTATCAGACAACCATACCATTACTCTCAACCAACTACTGCGCCCTTTCA
AGCTCAGGCGAAATTTCATAAACCTGCAAATAAGTTAATCGATAATGGTAATAGGAGTAATAGTAACAAT
AACAATCATAATGGGAATGATGCAGTTGGTGTGATGCATAATGACGAGGATGATCAAGATGATGATCTAG
TATTTTTCATGAGTGATATGAACCTTTCTAAAGAAGGTTAAAAATGGTAAAGTTTTATTTTAAAGGGCAC
AACTAAAGAAAAATAATCAAAAAAAAGGTGAAATAGATATGCAAGAAAAGAAAAAAAAATACAATACTAG
TAAACTGAAATAAAAAAGATTAGCCATAATGGATTTGTTTCTCTTTGTTATCGATATTCTTACCTCTTGA
AGATCCATGTGTCTATCATTTGAATTGAATATATAATTATATACAGTGAGATATACCAATTGCAGTAACA
AAATGGCAAATATGTATATCAGTAATATAATTAGCATATAAAATAAAAAAAAAAAATGCTTATTTGTCAC
CCGCTGACTGCGTTTCCTTTTGAATTATAAAAGGTTCCTTATGGTTCTGGTCCACTAGCGTTTTATTTTC
TTCCTTTTCCTGTAATATTTTTAACTTTAGCTCATGTACTTTGTGCTTGTCTATATGTTTCTCGTATTTT
TCCTTTGTCTTGAAAGTCCTAGAACAATTATTGTAAAAGCATCTGTATTTTCTTCCAACGGTATTCAATA
AAAGGTTTAGCCCATTTTCACCAGACTCAAGTCGCTTTTCTAAATCCACTTCATTCTGTAAAAACTCTAC
ATTATTGTTTTCGGTAAGTTTTCTCCTTTTCCTCAACCTATTGGAAATCTTCTCTTCATCCTGCTCATTC
GAGTGTTTGCTATTCCCCAGTTGAACTCCGTGGTCTTGGACAAGTTGTTGAATATCAGAAATTTTATATT
TTAGTTCCAGTGGGATATCTTCTTCCGTATGAATAGACCCATAATGCGTGAGAAGATCATGTTTTCTAGA
GCGGCCGCCACCGCGGTGGAGCTCCAATTCGCCCTATAGTGAGTCGTATTACAATTCACTGGCCGTCGTT
TTACAACGTCGTGACTGGGAAAACCCTGGCGTTACCCAACTTAATCGCCTTGCAGCACATCCCCCTTTCG
CCAGCTGGCGTAATAGCGAAGAGGCCCGCACCGATCGCCCTTCCCAACAGTTGCGCAGCCTGAATGGCGA
ATGG
[124 nt withheld, positions 4345-4468]
C
[91 nt withheld, positions 4470-4560]
A
[49 nt withheld, positions 4562-4610]
CCTTTGACGTTGGAGTCCACGTTCTTT
[37 nt withheld, positions 4638-4674]
ACCCTATCTCGGTCTATTCTTTTGATTTATAAGGGATTTTGCCGATTTCGGCCTATTGGTTAAAAAATGA
GCTGATTTAACAAAAATTTAACGCGAATTTTAACAAAATATTAACGCTTACAATTTCCTGATGCGGTATT
TTCTCCTTACGCATCTGTGCGGTATTTCACACCGCATATCGACCGGTCGAGGAGAACTTCTAGTATATCT
ACATACCTAATATTATTGCCTTATTAAAAATGGAATCCCAACAATTACATCAAAATCCACATTCTCTTCA
AAATCAATTGTCCTGTACTTCCTTGTTCATGTGTGTTCAAAAACGTTATATTTATAGGATAATTATACTC
TATTTCTCAACAAGTAATTGGTTGTTTGGCCGAGCGGTCTAAGGCGCCTGATTCAAGAAATATCTTGACC
GCAGTTAACTGTGGGAATACTCAGGTATCGTAAGATGCAAGAGTTCGAATCTCTTAGCAACCATTATTTT
TTTCCTCAACATAACGAGAACACACAGGGGCGCTATCGCACAGAATCAAATTCGATGACTGGAAATTTTT
TGTTAATTTCAGAGGTCGCCTGACGCATATACCTTTTTCAACTGAAAAATTGGGAGAAAAAGGAAAGGTG
AGAGCGCCGGAACCGGCTTTTCATATAGAATAGAGAAGCGTTCATGACTAAATGCTTGCATCACAATACT
TGAAGTTGACAATATTATTTAAGGACCTATTGTTTTTTCCAATAGGTGGTTAGCAATCGTCTTACTTTCT
AACTTTTCTTACCTTTTACATTTCAGCAATATATATATATATATTTCAAGGATATACCATTCTAATGTCT
GCCCCTAAGAAGATCGTCGTTTTGCCAGGTGACCACGTTGGTCAAGAAATCACAGCCGAAGCCATTAAGG
TTCTTAAAGCTATTTCTGATGTTCGTTCCAATGTCAAGTTCGATTTCGAAAATCATTTAATTGGTGGTGC
TGCTATCGATGCTACAGGTGTTCCACTTCCAGATGAGGCGCTGGAAGCCTCCAAGAAGGCTGATGCCGTT
TTGTTAGGTGCTGTGGGTGGTCCTAAATGGGGTACCGGTAGTGTTAGACCTGAACAAGGTTTACTAAAAA
TCCGTAAAGAACTTCAATTGTACGCCAACTTAAGACCATGTAACTTTGCATCCGACTCTCTTTTAGACTT
ATCTCCAATCAAGCCACAATTTGCTAAAGGTACTGACTTCGTTGTTGTCAGAGAATTAGTGGGAGGTATT
TACTTTGGTAAGAGAAAGGAAGACGATGGTGATGGTGTCGCTTGGGATAGTGAACAATACACCGTTCCAG
AAGTGCAAAGAATCACAAGAATGGCCGCTTTCATGGCCCTACAACATGAGCCACCATTGCCTATTTGGTC
CTTGGATAAAGCTAATGTTTTGGCCTCTTCAAGATTATGGAGAAAAACTGTGGAGGAAACCATCAAGAAC
GAATTCCCTACATTGAAGGTTCAACATCAATTGATTGATTCTGCCGCCATGATCCTAGTTAAGAACCCAA
CCTACCTAAATGGTATTATAATCACCAGCAACATGTTTGGTGATATCATCTCCGATGAAGCCTCCGTTAT
CCCAGGTTCCTTGGGTTTGTTGCCATCTGCGTCCTTGGCCTCTTTGCCAGACAAGAACACCGCATTTGGT
TTGTACGAACCATGCCACGGTTCTGCTCCAGATTTGCCAAAGAATAAGGTCAACCCTATCGCCACTATCT
TGTCTGCTGCAATGATGTTGAAATTGTCATTGAACTTGCCTGAAGAAGGTAAGGCCATTGAAGATGCAGT
TAAAAAGGTTTTGGATGCAGGTATCAGAACTGGTGATTTAGGTGGTTCCAACAGTACCACCGAAGTCGGT
GATGCTGTCGCCGAAGAAGTTAAGAAAATCCTTGCTTAAAAAGATTCTCTTTTTTTATGATATTTGTACA
TAAACTTTATAAATGAAATTCATAATAGAAACGACACGAAATTACAAAATGGAATATGTTCATAGGGTAG
ACGAAACTATATACGCAATCTACATACATTTATCAAGAAGGAGAAAAAGGAGGATGTAAAGGAATACAGG
TAAGCAAATTGATACTAATGGCTCAACGTGATAAGGAAAAAGAATTGCACTTTAACATTAATATTGACAA
GGAGGAGGGCACCACACAAAAAGTTAGGTGTAACAGAAAATCATGAAACTATGATTCCTAATTTATATAT
TGGAGGATTTTCTCTAAAAAAAAAAAAATACAACAAATAAAAAACACTCAATGACCTGACCATTTGATGG
AGTTTAAGTCAATACCTTCTTGAACCATTTCCCATAATGGTGAAAGTTCCCTCAAGAATTTTACTCTGTC
AGAAACGGCCTTAACGACGTAGTCGATATGGTGCACTCTCAGTACAATCTGCTCTGATGCCGCATAGTTA
AGCCAGCCCCGACACCCGCCAACACCCGCTGACGCGCCCTGACGGGCTTGTCTGCTCCCGGCATCCGCTT
ACAGACAAGCTGTGACCGTCTCCGGGAGCTGCATGTGTCAGAGGTTTTCACCGTCATCACCGAAACGCGC
GAGACGAAAGGGCCTCGTGATACGCCTATTTTTATAGGTTAATGTCATGATAATAATGGTTTCTTAGGAC
GGATCGCTTGCCTGTAACTTACACGCGCCTCGTATCTTTTAATGATGGAATAATTTGGGAATTTACTCTG
TGTTTATTTATTTTTATGTTTTGTATTTGGATTTTAGAAAGTAAATAAAGAAGGTAGAAGAGTTACGGAA
TGAAGAAAAAAAAATAAACAAAGGTTTAAAAAATTTCAACAAAAAGCGTACTTTACATATATATTTATTA
GACAAGAAAAGCAGATTAAATAGATATACATTCGATTAACGATAAGTAAAATGTAAAATCACAGGATTTT
CGTGTGTGGTCTTCTACACAGACAAGATGAAACAATTCGGCATTAATACCTGAGAGCAGGAAGAGCAAGA
TAAAAGGTAGTATTTGTTGGCGATCCCCCTAGAGTCTTTTACATCTTCGGAAAACAAAAACTATTTTTTC
TTTAATTTCTTTTTTTACTTTCTATTTTTAATTTATATATTTATATTAAAAAATTTAAATTATAATTATT
TTTATAGCACGTGATGAAAAGGACCCAGGTGGCACTTTTCGGGGAAATGTGCGCGGAACCCCTATTTGTT
TATTTTTCTAAATACATTCAAATATGTATCCGCTCATGAGACAATAACCCTGATAAATGCTTCAATAATA
TTGAAAAAGGAAGAGTATGAGTATTCAACATTTCCGTGTCGCCCTTATTCCCTTTTTTGCGGCATTTTGC
CTTCCTGTTTTTGCTCACCCAGAAACGCTGGTGAAAGTAAAAGATGCTGAAGATCAGTTGGGTGCACGAG
TGGGTTACATCGAACTGGATCTCAACAGCGGTAAGATCCTTGAGAGTTTTCGCCCCGAAGAACGTTTTCC
AATGATGAGCACTTTTAAAGTTCTGCTATGTGGCGCGGTATTATCCCGTATTGACGCCGGGCAAGAGCAA
CTCGGTCGCCGCATACACTATTCTCAGAATGACTTGGTTGAGTACTCACCAGTCACAGAAAAGCATCTTA
CGGATGGCATGACAGTAAGAGAATTATGCAGTGCTGCCATAACCATGAGTGATAACACTGCGGCCAACTT
ACTTCTGACAACGATCGGAGGACCGAAGGAGCTAACCGCTTTTTTGCACAACATGGGGGATCATGTAACT
CGCCTTGATCGTTGGGAACCGGAGCTGAATGAAGCCATACCAAACGACGAGCGTGACACCACGATGCCTG
TAGCAATGGCAACAACGTTGCGCAAACTATTAACTGGCGAACTACTTACTCTAGCTTCCCGGCAACAATT
AATAGACTGGATGGAGGCGGATAAAGTTGCAGGACCACTTCTGCGCTCGGCCCTTCCGGCTGGCTGGTTT
ATTGCTGATAAATCTGGAGCCGGTGAGCGTGGGTCTCGCGGTATCATTGCAGCACTGGGGCCAGATGGTA
AGCCCTCCCGTATCGTAGTTATCTACACGACGGGGAGTCAGGCAACTATGGATGAACGAAATAGACAGAT
CGCTGAGATAGGTGCCTCACTGATTAAGCATTGGTAACTGTCAGACCAAGTTTACTCATATATACTTTAG
ATTGATTTAAAACTTCATTTTTAATTTAAAAGGATCTAGGTGAAGATCCTTTTTGATAATCTCATGACCA
AAATCCCTTAACGTGAGTTTTCGTTCCACTGAGCGTCAGACCCCGTAGAAAAGATCAAAGGATCTTCTTG
AGATCCTTTTTTTCTGCGCGTAATCTGCTGCTTGCAAACAAAAAAACCACCGCTACCAGCGGTGGTTTGT
TTGCCGGATCAAGAGCTACCAACTCTTTTTCCGAAGGTAACTGGCTTCAGCAGAGCGCAGATACCAAATA
CTGTTCTTCTAGTGTAGCCGTAGTTAGGCCACCACTTCAAGAACTCTGTAGCACCGCCTACATACCTCGC
TCTGCTAATCCTGTTACCAGTGGCTGCTGCCAGTGGCGATAAGTCGTGTCTTACCGGGTTGGACTCAAGA
CGATAGTTACCGGATAAGGCGCAGCGGTCGGGCTGAACGGGGGGTTCGTGCACACAGCCCAGCTTGGAGC
GAACGACCTACACCGAACTGAGATACCTACAGCGTGAGCTATGAGAAAGCGCCACGCTTCCCGAAGGGAG
AAAGGCGGACAGGTATCCGGTAAGCGGCAGGGTCGGAACAGGAGAGCGCACGAGGGAGCTTCCAGGGGGA
AACGCCTGGTATCTTTATAGTCCTGTCGGGTTTCGCCACCTCTGACTTGAGCGTCGATTTTTGTGATGCT
CGTCAGGGGGGCGGAGCCTATGGAAAAACGCCAGCAACGCGGCCTTTTTACGGTTCCTGGCCTTTTGCTG
GCCTTTTGCTCACATGTTCTTTCCTGCGTTATCCCCTGATTCTGTGGATAACCGTATTACCGCCTTTGAG
TGAGCTGATACCGCTCGCCGCAGCCGAACGACCGAGCGCAGCGAGTCAGTGAGCGAGGAAGCGGAAGAGC
GCCCAATACGCAAACCGCCTCTCCC
